>Addgene plasmid #201129 | plex_307-EYFP-ccdB-zeo | addgene full sequence | sequence record 400052 | Addgene NGS Result
CTCGAGGCCTGCAGGTGCAAAGATGGATAAAGTTTTAAACAGAGAGGAATCTTTGCAGCTAATGGACCTT
CTAGGTCTTGAAAGGAGTGGGAATTGGCTCCGGTGCCCGTCAGTGGGCAGAGCGCACATCGCCCACAGTC
CCCGAGAAGTTGGGGGGAGGGGTCGGCAATTGAACCGGTGCCTAGAGAAGGTGGCGCGGGGTAAACTGGG
AAAGTGATGTCGTGTACTGGCTCCGCCTTTTTCCCGAGGGTGGGGGAGAACCGTATATAAGTGCAGTAGT
CGCCGTGAACGTTCTTTTTCGCAACGGGTTTGCCGCCAGAACACAGGTAAGTGCCGTGTGTGGTTCCCGC
GGGCCTGGCCTCTTTACGGGTTATGGCCCTTGCGTGCCTTGAATTACTTCCACCTGGCTGCAGTACGTGA
TTCTTGATCCCGAGCTTCGGGTTGGAAGTGGGTGGGAGAGTTCGAGGCCTTGCGCTTAAGGAGCCCCTTC
GCCTCGTGCTTGAGTTGAGGCCTGGCCTGGGCGCTGGGGCCGCCGCGTGCGAATCTGGTGGCACCTTCGC
GCCTGTCTCGCTGCTTTCGATAAGTCTCTAGCCATTTAAAATTTTTGATGACCTGCTGCGACGCTTTTTT
TCTGGCAAGATAGTCTTGTAAATGCGGGCCAAGATCTGCACACTGGTATTTCGGTTTTTGGGGCCGCGGG
CGGCGACGGGGCCCGTGCGTCCCAGCGCACATGTTCGGCGAGGCGGGGCCTGCGAGCGCGGCCACCGAGA
ATCGGACGGGGGTAGTCTCAAGCTGGCCGGCCTGCTCTGGTGCCTGGCCTCGCGCCGCCGTGTATCGCCC
CGCCCTGGGCGGCAAGGCTGGCCCGGTCGGCACCAGTTGCGTGAGCGGAAAGATGGCCGCTTCCCGGCCC
TGCTGCAGGGAGCTCAAAATGGAGGACGCGGCGCTCGGGAGAGCGGGCGGGTGAGTCACCCACACAAAGG
AAAAGGGCCTTTCCGTCCTCAGCCGTCGCTTCATGTGACTCCACGGAGTACCGGGCGCCGTCCAGGCACC
TCGATTAGTTCTCGAGCTTTTGGAGTACGTCGTCTTTAGGTTGGGGGGAGGGGTTTTATGCGATGGAGTT
TCCCCACACTGAGTGGGTGGAGACTGAAGTTAGGCCAGCTTGGCACTTGATGTAATTCTCCTTGGAATTT
GCCCTTTTTGAGTTTGGATCTTGGTTCATTCTCAAGCCTCAGACAGTGGTTCAAAGTTTTTTTCTTCCAT
TTCAGGTGTCGTGAGGCTAGCACCCTTGCCACCATGGTGAGCAAGGGCGAGGAGCTGTTCACCGGGGTGG
TGCCCATCCTGGTCGAGCTGGACGGCGACGTAAACGGCCACAAGTTCAGCGTGTCCGGCGAGGGCGAGGG
CGATGCCACCTACGGCAAGCTGACCCTGAAGTTCATCTGCACCACCGGCAAGCTGCCCGTGCCCTGGCCC
ACCCTCGTGACCACCTTCGGCTACGGCCTGCAGTGCTTCGCCCGCTACCCCGACCACATGAAGCAGCACG
ACTTCTTCAAGTCCGCCATGCCCGAAGGCTACGTCCAGGAGCGCACCATCTTCTTCAAGGACGACGGCAA
CTACAAGACCCGCGCCGAGGTGAAGTTCGAGGGCGACACCCTGGTGAACCGCATCGAGCTGAAGGGCATC
GACTTCAAGGAGGACGGCAACATCCTGGGGCACAAGCTGGAGTACAACTACAACAGCCACAACGTCTATA
TCATGGCCGACAAGCAGAAGAACGGCATCAAGGTGAACTTCAAGATCCGCCACAACATCGAGGACGGCAG
CGTGCAGCTCGCCGACCACTACCAGCAGAACACCCCCATCGGCGACGGCCCCGTGCTGCTGCCCGACAAC
CACTACCTGAGCTACCAGTCCGCCCTGAGCAAAGACCCCAACGAGAAGCGCGATCACATGGTCCTGCTGG
AGTTCGTGACCGCCGCCGGGATCACTCTCGGCATGGACGAGCTGTACAAGGGTGGACCAGGTGGTGGACA
TCAAACAAGTTTGTACAAAAAAGCTGAACGAGAAACGTAAAATGATATAAATATCAATATATTAAATTAG
ATTTTGCATAAAAAACAGACTACATAATACTGTAAAACACAACATATCCAGTCACTATGGCGGCCGCATT
AGGCACCCCAGGCTTTACACTTTATGCTTCCGGCTCGTATAATGTGTGGATTTTGAGTTAGGATCCGTCG
AGATTTTCAGGAGCTAAGGAAGCTAAAATGGAGAAAAAAATCACTGGATATACCACCGTTGATATATCCC
AATGGCATCGTAAAGAACATTTTGAGGCATTTCAGTCAGTTGCTCAATGTACCTATAACCAGACCGTTCA
GCTGGATATTACGGCCTTTTTAAAGACCGTAAAGAAAAATAAGCACAAGTTTTATCCGGCCTTTATTCAC
ATTCTTGCCCGCCTGATGAATGCTCATCCGGAATTCCGTATGGCAATGAAAGACGGTGAGCTGGTGATAT
GGGATAGTGTTCACCCTTGTTACACCGTTTTCCATGAGCAAACTGAAACGTTTTCATCGCTCTGGAGTGA
ATACCACGACGATTTCCGGCAGTTTCTACACATATATTCGCAAGATGTGGCGTGTTACGGTGAAAACCTG
GCCTATTTCCCTAAAGGGTTTATTGAGAATATGTTTTTCGTCTCAGCCAATCCCTGGGTGAGTTTCACCA
GTTTTGATTTAAACGTGGCCAATATGGACAACTTCTTCGCCCCCGTTTTCACCATGGGCAAATATTATAC
GCAAGGCGACAAGGTGCTGATGCCGCTGGCGATTCAGGTTCATCATGCCGTTTGTGATGGCTTCCATGTC
GGCAGAATGCTTAATGAATTACAACAGTACTGCGATGAGTGGCAGGCGGGGCGTAATCTAGAGGATCCGG
CTTACTAAAAGCCAGATAACAGTATGCGTATTTGCGCGCTGATTTTTGCGGTATAAGAATATATACTGAT
ATGTATACCCGAAGTATGTCAAAAAGAGGTATGCTATGAAGCAGCGTATTACAGTGACAGTTGACAGCGA
CAGCTATCAGTTGCTCAAGGCATATATGATGTCAATATCTCCGGTCTGGTAAGCACAACCATGCAGAATG
AAGCCCGTCGTCTGCGTGCCGAACGCTGGAAAGCGGAAAATCAGGAAGGGATGGCTGAGGTCGCCCGGTT
TATTGAAATGAACGGCTCTTTTGCTGACGAGAACAGGGGCTGGTGAAATGCAGTTTAAGGTTTACACCTA
TAAAAGAGAGAGCCGTTATCGTCTGTTTGTGGATGTACAGAGTGATATTATTGACACGCCCGGGCGACGG
ATGGTGATCCCCCTGGCCAGTGCACGTCTGCTGTCAGATAAAGTCCCCCGTGAACTTTACCCGGTGGTGC
ATATCGGGGATGAAAGCTGGCGCATGATGACCACCGATATGGCCAGTGTGCCGGTCTCCGTTATCGGGGA
AGAAGTGGCTGATCTCAGCCACCGCGAAAATGACATCAAAAACGCCATTAACCTGATGTTCTGGGGAATA
TAAATGTCAGGCTCCCTTATACACAGCCAGTCTGCAGGTCGACCATAGTGACTGGATATGTTGTGTTTTA
CAGTATTATGTAGTCTGTTTTTTATACAAAATCTAATTTAATATATTGATATTTATATCATTTTACGTTT
CTCGTTCAGCTTTCTTGTACAAAGTGGTTGATATCGGTAAGCCTATCCCTAACCCTCTCCTCGGTCTCGA
TTCTACGTAGTAATGAACTAGTACCGGTTAAGTCGACAATCAACGCGTTAAGTCGACAATCAACCTCTGG
ATTACAAAATTTGTGAAAGATTGACTGGTATTCTTAACTATGTTGCTCCTTTTACGCTATGTGGATACGC
TGCTTTAATGCCTTTGTATCATGCTATTGCTTCCCGTATGGCTTTCATTTTCTCCTCCTTGTATAAATCC
TGGTTGCTGTCTCTTTATGAGGAGTTGTGGCCCGTTGTCAGGCAACGTGGCGTGGTGTGCACTGTGTTTG
CTGACGCAACCCCCACTGGTTGGGGCATTGCCACCACCTGTCAGCTCCTTTCCGGGACTTTCGCTTTCCC
CCTCCCTATTGCCACGGCGGAACTCATCGCCGCCTGCCTTGCCCGCTGCTGGACAGGGGCTCGGCTGTTG
GGCACTGACAATTCCGTGGTGTTGTCGGGGAAATCATCGTCCTTTCCTTGGCTGCTCGCCTGTGTTGCCA
CCTGGATTCTGCGCGGGACGTCCTTCTGCTACGTCCCTTCGGCCCTCAATCCAGCGGACCTTCCTTCCCG
CGGCCTGCTGCCGGCTCTGCGGCCTCTTCCGCGTCTTCGCCTTCGCCCTCAGACGAGTCGGATCTCCCTT
TGGGCCGCCTCCCCGCGTCGACTTTAAGACCAATGACTTACAAGGCAGCTGTAGATCTTAGCCACTTTTT
AAAAGAAAAGGGGGGACTGGAAGGGCTAATTCACTCCCAACGAAGACAAGATCTGCTTTTTGCTTGTACT
GGGTCTCTCTGGTTAGACCAGATCTGAGCCTGGGAGCTCTCTGGCTAACTAGGGAACCCACTGCTTAAGC
CTCAATAAAGCTTGCCTTGAGTGCTTCAAGTAGTGTGTGCCCGTCTGTTGTGTGACTCTGGTAACTAGAG
ATCCCTCAGACCCTTTTAGTCAGTGTGGAAAATCTCTAGCAGTACGTATAGTAGTTCATGTCATCTTATT
ATTCAGTATTTATAACTTGCAAAGAAATGAATATCAGAGAGTGAGAGGAACTTGTTTATTGCAGCTTATA
ATGGTTACAAATAAAGCAATAGCATCACAAATTTCACAAATAAAGCATTTTTTTCACTGCATTCTAGTTG
TGGTTTGTCCAAACTCATCAATGTATCTTATCATGTCTGGCTCTAGCTATCCCGCCCCTAACTCCGCCCA
TCCCGCCCCTAACTCCGCCCAGTTCCGCCCATTCTCCGCCCCATGGCTGACTAATTTTTTTTATTTATGC
AGAGGCCGAGGCCGCCTCGGCCTCTGAGCTATTCCAGAAGTAGTGAGGAGGCTTTTTTGGAGGCCTAGGG
ACGTACCCAATTCGCCCTATAGTGAGTCGTATTACGCGCGCTCACTGGCCGTCGTTTTACAACGTCGTGA
CTGGGAAAACCCTGGCGTTACCCAACTTAATCGCCTTGCAGCACATCCCCCTTTCGCCAGCTGGCGTAAT
AGCGAAGAGGCCCGCACCGATCGCCCTTCCCAACAGTTGCGCAGCCTGAATGGCGAATGGG
[124 nt withheld, positions 5312-5435]
C
[91 nt withheld, positions 5437-5527]
A
[49 nt withheld, positions 5529-5577]
CCTTTGACGTTGGAGTCCACGTTCTTT
[37 nt withheld, positions 5605-5641]
ACCCTATCTCGGTCTATTCTTTTGATTTATAAGGGATTTTGCCGATTTCGGCCTATTGGTTAAAAAATGA
GCTGATTTAACAAAAATTTAACGCGAATTTTAACAAAATATTAACGCTTACAATTTAGGTGGCACTTTTC
GGGGAAATGTGCGCGGAACCCCTATTTGTTTATTTTTCTAAATACATTCAAATATGTATCCGCTCATGAG
ACAATAACCCTGATAAATGCTTCAATAATATTGAAAAAGGAAGAGTATGAGTATTCAACATTTCCGTGTC
GCCCTTATTCCCTTTTTTGCGGCATTTTGCCTTCCTGTTTTTGCTCACCCAGAAACGCTGGTGAAAGTAA
AAGATGCTGAAGATCAGTTGGGTGCACGAGTGGGTTACATCGAACTGGATCTCAACAGCGGTAAGATCCT
TGAGAGTTTTCGCCCCGAAGAACGTTTTCCAATGATGAGCACTTTTAAAGTTCTGCTATGTGGCGCGGTA
TTATCCCGTATTGACGCCGGGCAAGAGCAACTCGGTCGCCGCATACACTATTCTCAGAATGACTTGGTTG
AGTACTCACCAGTCACAGAAAAGCATCTTACGGATGGCATGACAGTAAGAGAATTATGCAGTGCTGCCAT
AACCATGAGTGATAACACTGCGGCCAACTTACTTCTGACAACGATCGGAGGACCGAAGGAGCTAACCGCT
TTTTTGCACAACATGGGGGATCATGTAACTCGCCTTGATCGTTGGGAACCGGAGCTGAATGAAGCCATAC
CAAACGACGAGCGTGACACCACGATGCCTGTAGCAATGGCAACAACGTTGCGCAAACTATTAACTGGCGA
ACTACTTACTCTAGCTTCCCGGCAACAATTAATAGACTGGATGGAGGCGGATAAAGTTGCAGGACCACTT
CTGCGCTCGGCCCTTCCGGCTGGCTGGTTTATTGCTGATAAATCTGGAGCCGGTGAGCGTGGGTCTCGCG
GTATCATTGCAGCACTGGGGCCAGATGGTAAGCCCTCCCGTATCGTAGTTATCTACACGACGGGGAGTCA
GGCAACTATGGATGAACGAAATAGACAGATCGCTGAGATAGGTGCCTCACTGATTAAGCATTGGTAACTG
TCAGACCAAGTTTACTCATATATACTTTAGATTGATTTAAAACTTCATTTTTAATTTAAAAGGATCTAGG
TGAAGATCCTTTTTGATAATCTCATGACCAAAATCCCTTAACGTGAGTTTTCGTTCCACTGAGCGTCAGA
CCCCGTAGAAAAGATCAAAGGATCTTCTTGAGATCCTTTTTTTCTGCGCGTAATCTGCTGCTTGCAAACA
AAAAAACCACCGCTACCAGCGGTGGTTTGTTTGCCGGATCAAGAGCTACCAACTCTTTTTCCGAAGGTAA
CTGGCTTCAGCAGAGCGCAGATACCAAATACTGTTCTTCTAGTGTAGCCGTAGTTAGGCCACCACTTCAA
GAACTCTGTAGCACCGCCTACATACCTCGCTCTGCTAATCCTGTTACCAGTGGCTGCTGCCAGTGGCGAT
AAGTCGTGTCTTACCGGGTTGGACTCAAGACGATAGTTACCGGATAAGGCGCAGCGGTCGGGCTGAACGG
GGGGTTCGTGCACACAGCCCAGCTTGGAGCGAACGACCTACACCGAACTGAGATACCTACAGCGTGAGCT
ATGAGAAAGCGCCACGCTTCCCGAAGGGAGAAAGGCGGACAGGTATCCGGTAAGCGGCAGGGTCGGAACA
GGAGAGCGCACGAGGGAGCTTCCAGGGGGAAACGCCTGGTATCTTTATAGTCCTGTCGGGTTTCGCCACC
TCTGACTTGAGCGTCGATTTTTGTGATGCTCGTCAGGGGGGCGGAGCCTATGGAAAAACGCCAGCAACGC
GGCCTTTTTACGGTTCCTGGCCTTTTGCTGGCCTTTTGCTCACATGTTCTTTCCTGCGTTATCCCCTGAT
TCTGTGGATAACCGTATTACCGCCTTTGAGTGAGCTGATACCGCTCGCCGCAGCCGAACGACCGAGCGCA
GCGAGTCAGTGAGCGAGGAAGCGGAAGAGCGCCCAATACGCAAACCGCCTCTCCCCGCGCGTTGGCCGAT
TCATTAATGCAGCTGGCACGACAGGTTTCCCGACTGGAAAGCGGGCAGTGAGCGCAACGCAATTAATGTG
AGTTAGCTCACTCATTAGGCACCCCAGGCTTTACACTTTATGCTTCCGGCTCGTATGTTGTGTGGAATTG
TGAGCGGATAACAATTTCACACAGGAAACAGCTATGACCATGATTACGCCAAGCGCGCAATTAACCCTCA
CTAAAGGGAACAAAAGCTGGAGCTGCAAGCTTAATGTAGTCTTATGCAATACTCTTGTAGTCTTGCAACA
TGGTAACGATGAGTTAGCAACATGCCTTACAAGGAGAGAAAAAGCACCGTGCATGCCGATTGGTGGAAGT
AAGGTGGTACGATCGTGCCTTATTAGGAAGGCAACAGACGGGTCTGACATGGATTGGACGAACCACTGAA
TTGCCGCATTGCAGAGATATTGTATTTAAGTGCCTAGCTCGATACATAAACGGGTCTCTCTGGTTAGACC
AGATCTGAGCCTGGGAGCTCTCTGGCTAACTAGGGAACCCACTGCTTAAGCCTCAATAAAGCTTGCCTTG
AGTGCTTCAAGTAGTGTGTGCCCGTCTGTTGTGTGACTCTGGTAACTAGAGATCCCTCAGACCCTTTTAG
TCAGTGTGGAAAATCTCTAGCAGTGGCGCCCGAACAGGGACTTGAAAGCGAAAGGGAAACCAGAGGAGCT
CTCTCGACGCAGGACTCGGCTTGCTGAAGCGCGCACGGCAAGAGGCGAGGGGCGGCGACTGGTGAGTACG
CCAAAAATTTTGACTAGCGGAGGCTAGAAGGAGAGAGATGGGTGCGAGAGCGTCAGTATTAAGCGGGGGA
GAATTAGATCGCGATGGGAAAAAATTCGGTTAAGGCCAGGGGGAAAGAAAAAATATAAATTAAAACATAT
AGTATGGGCAAGCAGGGAGCTAGAACGATTCGCAGTTAATCCTGGCCTGTTAGAAACATCAGAAGGCTGT
AGACAAATACTGGGACAGCTACAACCATCCCTTCAGACAGGATCAGAAGAACTTAGATCATTATATAATA
CAGTAGCAACCCTCTATTGTGTGCATCAAAGGATAGAGATAAAAGACACCAAGGAAGCTTTAGACAAGAT
AGAGGAAGAGCAAAACAAAAGTAAGACCACCGCACAGCAAGCGGCCGCTGATCTTCAGACCTGGAGGAGG
AGATATGAGGGACAATTGGAGAAGTGAATTATATAAATATAAAGTAGTAAAAATTGAACCATTAGGAGTA
GCACCCACCAAGGCAAAGAGAAGAGTGGTGCAGAGAGAAAAAAGAGCAGTGGGAATAGGAGCTTTGTTCC
TTGGGTTCTTGGGAGCAGCAGGAAGCACTATGGGCGCAGCGTCAATGACGCTGACGGTACAGGCCAGACA
ATTATTGTCTGGTATAGTGCAGCAGCAGAACAATTTGCTGAGGGCTATTGAGGCGCAACAGCATCTGTTG
CAACTCACAGTCTGGGGCATCAAGCAGCTCCAGGCAAGAATCCTGGCTGTGGAAAGATACCTAAAGGATC
AACAGCTCCTGGGGATTTGGGGTTGCTCTGGAAAACTCATTTGCACCACTGCTGTGCCTTGGAATGCTAG
TTGGAGTAATAAATCTCTGGAACAGATTTGGAATCACACGACCTGGATGGAGTGGGACAGAGAAATTAAC
AATTACACAAGCTTAATACACTCCTTAATTGAAGAATCGCAAAACCAGCAAGAAAAGAATGAACAAGAAT
TATTGGAATTAGATAAATGGGCAAGTTTGTGGAATTGGTTTAACATAACAAATTGGCTGTGGTATATAAA
ATTATTCATAATGATAGTAGGAGGCTTGGTAGGTTTAAGAATAGTTTTTGCTGTACTTTCTATAGTGAAT
AGAGTTAGGCAGGGATATTCACCATTATCGTTTCAGACCCACCTCCCAACCCCGAGGGGACCCATGCATT
GCATCTCAATTAGTCAGCAACCAGGTGTGGAAAGTCCCCAGGCTCCCCAGCAGGCAGAAGTATGCAAAGC
ATGCGTCTCAATTAGTCAGCAACCATAGTCCCGCCCCTAACTCCGCCCATCCCGCCCCTAACTCCGCCCA
GTTCCGCCCATTCTCCGCCCCATGGCTGACTAATTTTTTTTATTTATGCAGAGGCCGAGGCCGCCTCGGC
CTCTGAGCTATTCCAGAAGTAGTGAGGAGGCTTTTTTGGAGGCCTAGGCTTTTGCAAAAAGCTTTCTAGA
GGTACCGTGGCCACCATGAGTGCCAAGTTGACCAGTGCCGTTCCGGTGCTCACCGCGCGCGACGTCGCCG
GAGCGGTCGAGTTCTGGACCGACCGGCTCGGGTTCTCCCGGGACTTCGTGGAGGACGACTTCGCCGGTGT
GGTCCGGGACGACGTGACCCTGTTCATCAGCGCGGTCCAGGACCAGGTGGTGCCGGACAACACCCTGGCC
TGGGTGTGGGTGCGCGGCCTGGACGAGCTGTACGCCGAGTGGTCGGAGGTCGTGTCCACGAACTTCCGGG
ACGCCTCCGGGCCGGCCATGACCGAGATCGGCGAGCAGCCGTGGGGGCGGGAGTTCGCCCTGCGCGACCC
GGCCGGCAACTGCGTGCACTTCGTGGCCGAGGAGCAGGACTGATGTACAAGTAAGTTAACGAATTCTAGA
TCTTGAGACAAATGGCAGTATTCATCCACAATTTTAAAAGAAAAGGGGGGATTGGGGGGTACAGTGCAGG
GGAAAGAATAGTAGACATAATAGCAACAGACATACAAACTAAAGAATTACAAAAACAAATTACAAAAATT
CAAAATTTTCGGGTTTATTACAGGGACAGCAGAGATCCACTTTGGCGCCGG
Features (pLannotate 1.2.2; 39 found; start..end, strand, type, name):
     23..89      +  CDS            small t antigen (fragment): SV40 (simian virus 40) small t antigen
     96..1274    +  promoter       EF-1α promoter: strong constitutive promoter for human elongation factor EF-1α
   1294..2010    +  CDS            EYFP: EYFP is a basic (constitutively fluorescent) green/yellow fluorescent protein published in 1996, derived from Aequorea victoria. It is reported to be a very rapidly-maturing weak dimer with high acid sensitivity.
   2035..2159    +  protein_bind   attR1: mutant version of attR; recombination site for the Gateway® LR reaction LR Clonase™
   2184..2214    +  promoter       lac UV5 promoter: E. coli lac promoter with an "up" mutation
   2238..2267    +  promoter       cat promoter (fragment): promoter of the E. coli cat gene encoding chloramphenicol acetyltransferase
   2268..2948    +  CDS            CmR: chloramphenicol acetyltransferase confers resistance to chloramphenicol
   3105..3263    +  CDS            ccdA (fragment): CCDA_ECO57 - Also known as H, letA. Experimental evidence at protein level: Swiss-Prot protein existence level 1. Antitoxin component of a type II toxin-antitoxin (TA) system which inhibits the post-segregational killing (PSK) of plasmid-free cells, also referred to as a plasmid addiction system. Binds to and blocks the activity of CcdB; will also remove bound CcdB protein from the CcdB-GyrA complex by forming a CcdA-CcdB complex, a process termed rejuvenation. Functions as a transcriptional corepressor for the ccdAB operon, repression also requires CcdB (By similarity). From Escherichia coli
   3268..3573    +  CDS            ccdB: CcdB, a bacterial toxin that poisons DNA gyrase; ccdB; Plasmids containing the ccdB gene cannot be propagated in standard E. coli strains.
   3614..3735    -  protein_bind   attR3: mutant version of attR; recombination site for the Gateway® LR reaction LR Clonase™
   3717..3737    -  protein_bind   attB2: mutant version of attB; core recombination site for the Gateway® BP reaction BP Clonase™
   3746..3787    +  CDS            V5 tag: epitope tag from simian virus 5
   3838..4426    +  misc_feature   WPRE: woodchuck hepatitis virus posttranscriptional regulatory element
   4477..4496    +  misc_feature   cPPT/CTS (fragment): central polypurine tract and central termination sequence of HIV-1
   4498..4731    +  LTR            3' LTR (ΔU3): self-inactivating 3' long terminal repeat (LTR) from HIV-1
   4809..4930    +  polyA_signal   SV40 poly(A) signal: SV40 polyadenylation signal
   4970..5105    +  rep_origin     SV40 ori: SV40 origin of replication
   5126..5144    -  promoter       T7 promoter: promoter for bacteriophage T7 RNA polymerase
   5152..5307    +  CDS            lacZα (fragment): LacZα fragment of β-galactosidase; lacZ fragment
   5312..5740    +  rep_origin     f1 ori (sequence partly withheld): f1 bacteriophage origin of replication; arrow indicates direction of (+) strand synthesis
   5793..5897    +  promoter       AmpR promoter: bla
   5898..6758    +  CDS            AmpR: β-lactamase; bla; confers resistance to ampicillin, carbenicillin, and related antibiotics
   6929..7517    +  rep_origin     ori: high-copy-number ColE1/pMB1/pBR322/pUC origin of replication
   7700..7792    +  CDS            lacI (fragment): lac repressor; lacI; The lac repressor binds to the lac operator to inhibit transcription in E. coli. This inhibition can be relieved by adding lactose or isopropyl-β-D-thiogalactopyranoside (IPTG).
   7805..7826    +  protein_bind   CAP binding site: CAP binding activates transcription in the presence of cAMP. E. coli catabolite activator protein
   7841..7871    +  promoter       lac promoter: promoter for the E. coli lac operon
   7879..7895    +  protein_bind   lac operator: The lac repressor binds to the lac operator to inhibit transcription in E. coli. This inhibition can be relieved by adding lactose or isopropyl-β-D-thiogalactopyranoside (IPTG). lac repressor encoded by lacI
   7940..7958    +  promoter       T3 promoter: promoter for bacteriophage T3 RNA polymerase
   7986..8212    +  promoter       RSV promoter: Rous sarcoma virus enhancer/promoter
   8213..8393    +  LTR            5' LTR (truncated): truncated 5' long terminal repeat (LTR) from HIV-1
   8440..8565    +  misc_feature   HIV-1 Ψ: packaging signal of human immunodeficiency virus type 1
   8549..8912    +  CDS            HIV-1 gag (fragment): gag protein from human immunodeficiency virus 1; gag
   9058..9291    +  misc_feature   RRE: The Rev response element (RRE) of HIV-1 allows for Rev-dependent mRNA export from the nucleus to the cytoplasm.
   9668..9694    +  CDS            Rev (fragment): human immunodeficiency virus 1 (HIV-1) Rev protein; rev; enhances nuclear export of unspliced and incompletely spliced viral mRNAs
   9701..9724    +  promoter       SV40 promoter (fragment): SV40 early promoter
   9725..9796    +  promoter       SV40 promoter (fragment): SV40 enhancer and early promoter
   9820..9955    +  rep_origin     SV40 ori: SV40 origin of replication
  10003..10374   +  CDS            BleoR: antibiotic-binding protein; Sh ble from Streptoalloteichus hindustanus; confers resistance to bleomycin, phleomycin, and Zeocin™
  10433..10550   +  misc_feature   cPPT/CTS: central polypurine tract and central termination sequence of HIV-1
