[The description below was written by a language model from this plasmid's Addgene catalogue record and pLannotate feature annotations shown in this document.]
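Description:
plex_307-EYFP-ccdB-zeo is an empty Gateway destination vector built on the pLEX_307 backbone, about 10.6 kb in size. The catalogue lists it as a mammalian expression plasmid. Its feature table shows the layout of a third-generation, self-inactivating HIV-1 lentiviral transfer vector: an RSV promoter fused to a truncated 5' LTR, the Ψ packaging signal with a gag fragment, the RRE, a cPPT/CTS, WPRE and a ΔU3 3' LTR followed by an SV40 poly(A) signal. In bacteria it replicates from a high-copy ColE1/pUC-type origin and also carries an f1 origin. AmpR sits on the backbone and CmR lies within the Gateway cassette. Because the cassette encodes the gyrase poison CcdB, the plasmid must be maintained in a ccdB-tolerant strain.

The expression unit is driven by the constitutive EF-1α promoter, which is followed directly by an EYFP coding sequence and then the attR-flanked CmR/ccdB cassette. The downstream site is annotated as attR3 with an overlapping attB2 call, although it occupies the position normally held by attR2. An LR recombination with an entry clone replaces the cassette with the gene of interest. The toxin is lost in the process, which allows counterselection against unrecombined vector, and the insert ends up as a fusion with EYFP at its N terminus. A V5 epitope lies just downstream of the second att site, so it could also be appended to the C terminus if the insert lacks a stop codon and remains in frame. Upstream of EF-1α, an SV40 early promoter/origin drives BleoR (Sh ble), which allows Zeocin selection of transfected or transduced mammalian cells. The vector is suited to constitutive expression of fluorescently tagged proteins and to establishing stable cell populations. The record does not specify particular applications.
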