Addgene plasmid #201129: plex_307-EYFP-ccdB-zeo
Purpose: (Empty Backbone) pLEX_307 plasmid with N-terminal EYFP tag and zeo marker
Depositing lab: Alejandro Chavez. Depositing organization: University of California, San Diego (UCSD).
Backbone
  Vector backbone: plex_307
  Backbone size (bp): 10589
  Vector type: Mammalian Expression
  Promoter: EF-1α
  Selectable markers: Zeocin
  Tag / fusion protein: EYFP (N terminal on insert)
Growth in bacteria
  Bacterial resistance: Chloramphenicol and Ampicillin, 25 & 100 μg/mL
  Growth temperature: 30°C
  Growth strain: ccdB Survival
  Copy number: High Copy
Terms and licenses: Academic/Nonprofit Terms; Industry Terms: Not Available to Industry
How to cite: plex_307-EYFP-ccdB-zeo was a gift from Alejandro Chavez (Addgene plasmid # 201129 ; http://n2t.net/addgene:201129 ; RRID:Addgene_201129)
